Addgene plasmid #58299: pSEVAD1K1A
Purpose: (Empty Backbone) GeneGuard vector cassette: dapA, R6K COR, Kid toxin; with ampR as cargo.
Depositing lab: Tom Ellis. Depositing organization: Imperial College London. Publication: GeneGuard: a Modular Plasmid System Designed for Biosafety. Wright O, Delmans M, Stan GB, Ellis T. ACS Synth Biol. 2014 May 13. 10.1021/sb500234s PubMed 24847673.
Backbone
  Vector backbone: SEVA
  Vector type: Bacterial Expression, Synthetic Biology
Growth in bacteria
  Bacterial resistance: Ampicillin, 100 μg/mL
  Growth temperature: 37°C
  Growth strain: E. coli MC1061 DIAL EI ΔdapA-Kis
  Growth instructions: For plasmid propagation, a host with an integrated GeneGuard genomic cassette is required.
  Copy number: Unknown
Resource information
  A portion of this plasmid was derived from a plasmid made by: Kid/Kis. Toxin-Antitoxin parts. Part source: Prof. Ramoń Diáz-Orejas (Dept of Molecular Microbiology and Infection Biology, Centro de Investigaciones Bioloǵicas, Madrid);DIAL strains. Part source: Prof J. Christopher Anderson (Dept of Bioengineering, University of California, Berkeley);COR parts. Part source: Prof Vićtor de Lorenzo (Systems Biology Program, Centro Nacional de Biotecnologiá, Madrid)
Terms and licenses: Academic/Nonprofit Terms; Industry Terms: Not Available to Industry
Depositor comments: Please note that this plasmid may require a unique bacterial strain, so make sure to confirm that you can also obtain the appropriate growth strain. Please contact us or contact our distributors if you have any questions.
How to cite: pSEVAD1K1A was a gift from Tom Ellis (Addgene plasmid # 58299 ; http://n2t.net/addgene:58299 ; RRID:Addgene_58299)
