[The description below was written by a language model from this plasmid's Addgene catalogue record and pLannotate feature annotations shown in this document.]
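Description:
pSEVAD1K1A is a 3,468 bp empty-backbone bacterial plasmid built on the modular SEVA architecture and belonging to the GeneGuard system, a set of vectors designed for biosafety by making plasmid and host mutually dependent. Its vector cassette combines three containment elements. The first is a conditional origin of replication, the R6K γ ori, which fires only when the pi initiator protein is supplied in trans by the host. The second is a dapA gene, encoding 4-hydroxy-tetrahydrodipicolinate synthase, which complements a chromosomal dapA deletion and so gives auxotrophy-based retention of the plasmid; a fragment resembling the trc promoter is annotated upstream of it. The third is the Kid toxin, detected in the annotation as its close homologue PemK, an endoribonuclease-type toxin of a type II toxin-antitoxin pair that is neutralised only in cells producing the Kis antitoxin. Propagation therefore requires a strain carrying the matching integrated GeneGuard genomic cassette; the listed host is an E. coli MC1061 DIAL derivative that is ΔdapA and expresses Kis. If the plasmid were transferred to an ordinary bacterium, it should fail to replicate and the toxin should harm the recipient.

The cargo position holds a TEM-type β-lactamase (bla) with its native promoter, followed by the fd terminator. This confers ampicillin resistance and acts as a demonstration cargo rather than an essential selection marker. A pUC18/19-type multiple cloning site with a short lacZα remnant sits next to it for inserting other payloads, and the lambda t0 and rrnB T1 terminators insulate the modules from one another. The copy number is recorded as unknown. The plasmid is intended as a synthetic biology chassis vector for testing or deploying constructs with reduced risk of horizontal gene transfer.
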