Features (pLannotate 1.2.2; 11 found; start..end, strand, type, name):
     10..49      -  terminator     fd terminator: central terminator from bacteriophage fd (Otsuka and Kunisawa, 1982)
     56..913     -  CDS            bla: BLAT_ECOLX - Experimental evidence at protein level: Swiss-Prot protein existence level 1. TEM-type are the most prevalent beta-lactamases in enterobacteria; they hydrolyze the beta-lactam bond in susceptible beta-lactam antibiotics, thus conferring resistance to penicillins and cephalosporins. TEM-3 and TEM-4 are capable of hydrolyzing cefotaxime and ceftazidime. TEM-5 is capable of hydrolyzing ceftazidime. TEM-6 is capable of hydrolyzing ceftazidime and aztreonam. TEM-8/CAZ-2, TEM- 16/CAZ-7 and TEM-24/CAZ-6 are markedly active against ceftazidime. IRT- 4 shows resistance to beta-lactamase in
    914..1005    -  promoter       AmpR promoter: bla
   1066..1122    +  misc_feature   MCS: pUC18/19 multiple cloning site
   1130..1154    +  CDS            lacZα (fragment): LacZα fragment of β-galactosidase; lacZ fragment
   1165..1259    +  terminator     lambda t0 terminator: transcription terminator from phage lambda
   1352..1375    +  promoter       trc promoter (fragment): strong E. coli promoter; hybrid between the trp and lac UV5 promoters
   1472..2347    +  CDS            dapA: DAPA_ECOLI - Experimental evidence at protein level: Swiss-Prot protein existence level 1. Catalyzes the condensation of (S)-aspartate-beta-semialdehyde [(S)-ASA] and pyruvate to 4-hydroxy-tetrahydrodipicolinate (HTPA). From Escherichia coli (strain K12).
   2488..2817    -  CDS            pemK (fragment): PEMK_ECOLX - Experimental evidence at protein level: Swiss-Prot protein existence level 1. Toxic component of a type II toxin-antitoxin (TA) system. Probably functions as an endoribonuclease. Responsible for the stable maintenance of the plasmid during cell division by postsegregational killing of plasmid-less daughter cells. Neutralized by coexpression with cognate antitoxin PemI. Both PemI and PemK proteins bind to the promoter region of the pem operon to autoregulate their synthesis. From Escherichia coli.
   2957..3345    +  rep_origin     R6K γ ori: γ replication origin from E. coli plasmid R6K; requires the R6K initiator protein pi for replication
   3376..3462    -  terminator     rrnB T1 terminator: Escherichia coli rrnB; transcription terminator T1 from the E. coli rrnB gene
>Addgene plasmid #58299 | pSEVAD1K1A | depositor full sequence | sequence record 89810 | pSEVAD1K1A sequence 3468 bps
TTAATTAAGTCCAAAAAAAAAGGCTCCAAAAGGAGCCTTTAATTGTATCGGTTTACCAATGTTTAATCAG
GCTCGCGCCAATTTCCGCAATCTGACGGTTACGTTCATCCATCGTCGCCTGGCTGCCGGTGGTATAAATC
ACCACAATACGGCTCGGTTTACCATCCGGGCCCAGCGCCGCAATAATGCCACGGCTGCCACGTTCGCCCG
CACCGCTTTTATCCGCAATAAACCAGCCAGCCGGCAGCGCGCTACGCAGCAGCGGACCCGCCACTTTATC
CGCTTCCATCCAATCAATCAGTTGCTGGCGGCTTGCCAGGGTCAGCAGCTCACCCGTCAGCAGTTTACGC
AGGGTGGTCGCCATTGCTGCCGGCATGGTGGTATCACGTTCATCGTTCGGAATCGCTTCGTTCAGTTCCG
GTTCCCAACGATCCAGACGGGTCACATGATCGCCCATGTTATGCAGAAACGCGGTCAGTTCTTTCGGACC
GCCAATGGTCGTCAGCAGCAGGTTCGCCGCGGTGTTATCGCTCATGGTAATCGCCGCGCTGCACAGTTCA
CGCACGGTCATGCCATCGGTCAGATGTTTTTCGGTCACCGGGCTATATTCCACCAGATCGTTCTGGCTAT
AATGAATACGACGGCCCAGTTGTTCCTGGCCCGCATCCACACGGCTCAGAACCGCACCGCACAGCAGCAC
TTTAAAGGTGCTCATCATCGGAAAACGTTCTTCCGGACGAAAAGATTCCAGAATTTTGCCGCTGTTCAGA
TCCAGTTCAATATAGCCCACGCGCGCACCCAGTTGATCTTCCGCATCTTTCACTTTCACCAGGGTTTCCG
GATGCGCAAACACCGGCAGGCAAAACGCCGCAAAAAACGGAATCAGCGCCACACGAAAATGCTGAATGCT
CATACTCTTCCTTTTTCAATATTATTGAAGCATTTATCAGGGTTATTGTCTCATGAGCGGATACATATTT
GAATGTATTTAGAAAAATAAACAAATAGGGGAATTAAAAAAAAGCCCGCTCATTAGGCGGGCTACTACCT
AGGCCGCGGCCGCGCGAATTCGAGCTCGGTACCCGGGGATCCTCTAGAGTCGACCTGCAGGCATGCAAGC
TTGCGGCCGCGTCGTGACTGGGAAAACCCTGGCGACTAGTCTTGGACTCCTGTTGATAGATCCAGTAATG
ACCTCAGAACTCCATCTGGATTTGTTCAGAACGCTCGGTTGCCGCCGGGCGTTTTTTATTGGTGAGAATC
CAGGGGTCCCCAATAATTACGATTTAAATCACAGCAAACACCACGTCGGCCCTATCAGCTGCGTGCTTTC
TATGAGTCGTTGCTGCATAACTTGACAATTAACATCCGGCTCGTAGGGTTTGTGGAGGGCCCAAGTTCAC
TTAAAAAGGAGATCAACAATGAAAGCAATTTTCGTACTGAAACATCTTAATCATGCTGGGGAGGGTTTCT
AATGTTCACGGGAAGTATTGTCGCGATTGTTACTCCGATGGATGAAAAAGGTAATGTCTGTCGGGCTAGC
TTGAAAAAACTGATTGATTATCATGTCGCCAGCGGTACTTCGGCGATCGTTTCTGTTGGCACCACTGGCG
AGTCCGCTACCTTAAATCATGACGAACATGCTGATGTGGTGATGATGACGCTGGATCTGGCTGATGGGCG
CATTCCGGTAATTGCCGGGACCGGCGCTAACGCTACTGCGGAAGCCATTAGCCTGACGCAGCGCTTCAAT
GACAGTGGTATCGTCGGCTGCCTGACGGTAACCCCTTACTACAATCGTCCGTCGCAAGAAGGTTTGTATC
AGCATTTCAAAGCCATCGCTGAGCATACTGACCTGCCGCAAATTCTGTATAATGTGCCGTCCCGTACTGG
CTGCGATCTGCTCCCGGAAACGGTGGGCCGTCTGGCGAAAGTAAAAAATATTATCGGAATCAAAGAGGCA
ACAGGGAACTTAACGCGTGTAAACCAGATCAAAGAGCTGGTTTCAGATGATTTTGTTCTGCTGAGCGGCG
ATGATGCGAGCGCGCTGGACTTCATGCAATTGGGCGGTCATGGGGTTATTTCCGTTACGGCTAACGTCGC
AGCGCGTGATATGGCCCAGATGTGCAAACTGGCAGCAGAAGGGCATTTTGCCGAGGCACGCGTTATTAAT
CAGCGTCTGATGCCATTACACAACAAACTATTTGTCGAACCCAATCCAATCCCGGTGAAATGGGCATGTA
AGGAACTGGGTCTTGTGGCGACCGATACGCTGCGCCTGCCAATGACACCAATCACCGACAGTGGCCGTGA
GACGGTCAGAGCGGCGCTTAAACATGCCGGTTTGCTGTAAGACTTTTGTCAGGTTCCTACTGTGACGACT
ACCACCGATAGACTGGAGTGTTGCTGCGAAAAAACCCCGCCGAAGCGGGGTTTTTTGCGAGAAGTCACCA
CGATTGTGCTTTACACGGAGTAGTCGGCAGTTCCTTAAGTCAGAATAGTGGACAGGCGGCCAAGAACTTC
GTTCATGATAGTCTCCGGAACCCGTTCGAGTCGTTTTCCGCCCCGTGCTTTCATATCAATTGTCCGGGGT
TGATCGCAACGTACAACACCTGTGGTACGTATGCCAACACCATCCAACGACACCGCAAAGCCGGCAGTGC
GGGCAAAATTGCCTCCGCTGGTTACGGGCACAACAACAGGCAGGCGGGTCACGCGATTAAAGGCCGCCGG
TGTGACAATCAGCACCGGCCGCGTTCCCTGCTGCTCATGACCTGCGGTAGGATCAAGCGAGACAAGCCAG
ATTTCCCCTCTTTCCATCTAGTATAACTATTGTTTCTCTAGTAACATTTATTGTACAACACGAGCCCATT
TTTGTCAAATAAATTTTAAATTATATCAACGTTAATAAGACGTTGTCAATAAAATTATTTTGACAAAATT
GGCCGGCCGGCGCGCCGATCTGAAGATCAGCAGTTCAACCTGTTGATAGTACGTACTAAGCTCTCATGTT
TCACGTACTAAGCTCTCATGTTTAACGTACTAAGCTCTCATGTTTAACGAACTAAACCCTCATGGCTAAC
GTACTAAGCTCTCATGGCTAACGTACTAAGCTCTCATGTTTCACGTACTAAGCTCTCATGTTTGAACAAT
AAAATTAATATAAATCAGCAACTTAAATAGCCTCTAAGGTTTTAAGTTTTATAAGAAAAAAAAGAATATA
TAAGGCTTTTAAAGCCTTTAAGGTTTAACGGTTGTGGACAACAAGCCAGGGATGTAACGCACTGAGAAGC
CCTTAGAGCCTCTCAAAGCAATTTTGAGTGACACAGGAACACTTAACGGCTGACATGGGGCGCGCCCAGC
TGTCTAGGGCGGCGGATTTGTCCTACTCAGGAGAGCGTTCACCGACAAACAACAGATAAAACGAAAGGCC
CAGTCTTTCGACTGAGCCTTTCGTTTTATTTGATGCCT
