>Addgene plasmid #58299 | pSEVAD1K1A | addgene partial sequence | sequence record 95140 | PTrcPro-F 5'-acaattaatcatccggctcg-3'
AGGGTTTCTAATGTTCACGGGAAGTATTGTCGCGATTGTTACTCCGATGGATGAAAAAGGTAATGTCTGT
CGGGCTAGCTTGAAAAAACTGATTGATTATCATGTCGCCAGCGGTACTTCGGCGATCGTTTCTGTTGGCA
CCACTGGCGAGTCCGCTACCTTAAATCATGACGAACATGCTGATGTGGTGATGATGACGCTGGATCTGGC
TGATGGGCGCATTCCGGTAATTGCCGGGACCGGCGCTAACGCTACTGCGGAAGCCATTAGCCTGACGCAG
CGCTTCAATGACAGTGGTATCGTCGGCTGCCTGACGGTAACCCCTTACTACAATCGTCCGTCGCAAGAAG
GTTTGTATCAGCATTTCAAAGCCATCGCTGAGCATACTGACCTGCCGCAAATTCTGTATAATGTGCCGTC
CCGTACTGGCTGCGATCTGCTCCCGGAAACGGTGGGCCGTCTGGCGAAAGTAAAAAATATTATCGGAATC
AAAGAGGCAACAGGGAACTTAACGCGTGTAAACCAGATCAAAGAGCTGGTTTCAGATGATTTTGTTCTGC
TGAGCGGCGATGATGCGAGCGCGCTGGACTTCATG
