>Addgene plasmid #58299 | pSEVAD1K1A | addgene partial sequence | sequence record 95141 | T0term-R 5'-GCGGCAACCGAGCGTTC-3'
GGGCCGCAAGCTTGCATGCCTGCAGGTCGACTCTAGAGGATCCCCGGGTACCGAGCTCGAATTCGCGCGG
CCGCGGCCTAGGTAGTAGCCCGCCTAATGAGCGGGCTTTTTTTTAATTCCCCTATTTGTTTATTTTTCTA
AATACATTCAAATATGTATCCGCTCATGAGACAATAACCCTGATAAATGCTTCAATAATATTGAAAAAGG
AAGAGTATGAGCATTCAGCATTTTCGTGTGGCGCTGATTCCGTTTTTTGCGGCGTTTTGCCTGCCGGTGT
TTGCGCATCCGGAAACCCTGGTGAAAGTGAAAGATGCGGAAGATCAACTGGGTGCGCGCGTGGGCTATAT
TGAACTGGATCTGAACAGCGGCAAAATTCTGGAATCTTTTCGTCCGGAAGAACGTTTTCCGATGATGAGC
ACCTTTAAAGTGCTGCTGTGCGGTGCGGTTCTGAGCCGTGTGGATGCGGGCCAGGAACAACTGGGCCGTC
GTATTCA
