>Addgene plasmid #58299 | pSEVAD1K1A | addgene partial sequence | sequence record 95145 | pUni-fwd 5'-CTATCAACAGGTTGAACTG-3'
GATTTGACAAAAATGGGCTCGTGTTGTACAATAAATGTTACTAGAGAAACAATAGTTATACTAGATGGAA
AGAGGGGAAATCTGGCTTGTCTCGCTTGATCCTACCGCAGGTCATGAGCAGCAGGGAACGCGGCCGGTGC
TGATTGTCACACCGGCGGCCTTTAATCGCGTGACCCGCCTGCCTGTTGTTGTGCCCGTAACCAGCGGAGG
CAATTTTGCCCGCACTGCCGGCTTTGCGGTGTC
