>Addgene plasmid #58299 | pSEVAD1K1A | addgene partial sequence | sequence record 95148 | R6K-3' 5'-aacaagccagggatgtaacg-3'
TTTGAGTGACACAGGAACACTTAACGGCTGACATGGGGCGCGCCCAGCTGTCTAGGGCGGCGGATTTGTC
CTACTCAGGAGAGCGTTCACCGACAAACAACAGATAAAACGAAAGGCCCAGTCTTTCGACTGAGCCTTTC
GTTTTATTTGATGCCTTTAATTAAGTCCAAAAAAAAAGGCTCCAAAAGGAGCCTTTAATTGTATCGGTTT
ACCAATGTTTAATCAGGCTCGCGCCAATTTCCGCAATCTGACGGTTACGTTCATCCATCGTCGCCTGGCT
GCCGGTGGTATAAATCACCACAATACGGCTCGGTTTACCATCCGGGCCCAGCGCCGCAATAATGCCACGG
CTGCCACGTTCGCCCGCACCGCTTTTATCCGCAATAAACCAGCCAGCCGGCAGCGCGCTACGCAGCAGCG
GACCCGCCACTTTATCCGCTTCCATCCAATCAATCAGTTGCTGGCGGCTTGCCAGGGTCAGCAGCTCACC
CGTCAGCAGTTTACGCAGGGTGGTCGCCATTGCTGCCGGCATGGTGGTATCACGTTCATCGTTCGGAATC
GCTTCGTTCAGTTCCGGTTCCCAACGATCCAGACGGGTCACATGATCGCCCATGTTATGCAGAAACGCGG
TCAGTTCTTTCGGACCGCCAATGGTCGTCAGCAGC
